Addgene plasmid #48574: pFUSB4_TATG
Depositing lab: Stephen Ekker. Depositing organization: Mayo Foundation for Medical Education and Research. Publication: High Efficiency In Vivo Genome Engineering with a Simplified 15-RVD GoldyTALEN Design. Ma AC, Lee HB, Clark KJ, Ekker SC. PLoS One. 2013 May 29;8(5):e65259. doi: 10.1371/journal.pone.0065259. Print 2013. PubMed 23734242.
Backbone
  Vector backbone: pFUS_B4
  Vector type: Mammalian Expression, TALEN
Growth in bacteria
  Bacterial resistance: Spectinomycin, 50 μg/mL
  Growth temperature: 37°C
  Growth strain: Top10
  Copy number: Unknown
Gene/Insert
  Gene/Insert name: RVD sequence: NG NI NG NN
  Species: Synthetic
  Cloning method: Unknown
  Sequencing primers: 5′ ttgatgcctggcagttccct; 3′ cgaaccgaacaggcttatgt
Terms and licenses: Academic/Nonprofit Terms; Industry Terms: Not Available to Industry
Depositor comments: Plasmid was created using Golden Gate cloning.
How to cite: pFUSB4_TATG was a gift from Stephen Ekker (Addgene plasmid # 48574 ; http://n2t.net/addgene:48574 ; RRID:Addgene_48574)
