[The description below was written by a language model from this plasmid's Addgene catalogue record and pLannotate feature annotations shown in this document.]
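Description:
pFUSB4_TATG is a small (about 2.9 kb) bacterial intermediate plasmid from a Golden Gate TALEN assembly system. It is built on the pFUS_B4 array vector and carries a pre-assembled block of four synthetic TAL effector repeats. The repeat-variable diresidues are NG NI NG NN, which under the standard TALE code recognise T, A, T and G respectively, hence the name. The catalogue lists the vector type as mammalian expression/TALEN, but the annotated features show no eukaryotic promoter, nuclease domain or polyadenylation signal. The plasmid is therefore best understood as a repeat-array module rather than a stand-alone expression construct.

Propagation in E. coli relies on a high-copy ColE1/pUC-type origin. Selection uses an aadA aminoglycoside adenylyltransferase gene conferring spectinomycin (and streptomycin) resistance. This gene lies downstream of a class 1 integron Pc promoter fragment and a short remnant of a gentamicin acetyltransferase gene. Only small fragments of lacZα and lacI are annotated, which fits replacement of a blue/white screening cassette by the repeat array during Golden Gate cloning, though the record does not say so explicitly. The rrnB T1 and T2 terminators lie near the cloning region. The automated annotation did not label the TALE repeats themselves, which presumably lie in the unannotated stretch following the lacZα fragment.

The associated publication describes a simplified 15-RVD GoldyTALEN design for in vivo genome engineering. Pre-made four-repeat pFUS_B4 modules such as this one are typically combined with a pFUS_A array and a last-repeat plasmid in a second Golden Gate step. That step builds the full repeat array in a TALEN destination backbone and reduces the number of pieces to assemble for each new target site.
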