Features (pLannotate 1.2.2; 8 found; start..end, strand, type, name):
      3..39      -  CDS            lacZα (fragment): LacZα fragment of β-galactosidase; lacZ fragment
    596..619     +  promoter       Pc promoter (fragment): intI1 (promoter lies within the coding sequence); class 1 integron promoter
    795..851     +  CDS            GmR (fragment): gentamycin acetyltransferase; aacC1; confers resistance to gentamycin
    858..1649    +  CDS            SmR: aminoglycoside adenylyltransferase (Murphy, 1985); aadA; confers resistance to spectinomycin and streptomycin
   1742..2330    +  rep_origin     ori: high-copy-number ColE1/pMB1/pBR322/pUC origin of replication
   2513..2605    +  CDS            lacI (fragment): lac repressor; lacI; The lac repressor binds to the lac operator to inhibit transcription in E. coli. This inhibition can be relieved by adding lactose or isopropyl-β-D-thiogalactopyranoside (IPTG).
   2660..2687    -  terminator     rrnB T2 terminator: transcription terminator T2 from the E. coli rrnB gene
   2819..2862    +  terminator     rrnB T1 terminator: Escherichia coli rrnB; transcription terminator T1 from the E. coli rrnB gene
>Addgene plasmid #48574 | pFUSB4_TATG | depositor full sequence | sequence record 70274 | Full Sequence
ATGTTTTCCCAGTCACGACGTTGTAAAACGACGGCCAGTCTTAAGCGTCTCATGGCCTGACCCCGGACCA
AGTGGTGGCCTATCGCCAGCAACGGTGGCGGCAAGCAAGCGCTCGAAACGGTGCAGCGGCTGTTGCCGGT
GCTGTGCCAGGACCATGGCCTGACCCCGGACCAAGTGGTGGCTATCGCCAGCAACATTGGCGGCAAGCAA
GCGCTCGAAACGGTGCAGCGGCTGTTGCCGGTGCTGTGCCAGGACCATGGCCTGACCCCGGACCAAGTGG
TGGCTATCGCCAGCAACGGTGGCGGCAAGCAAGCGCTCGAAACGGTGCAGCGGCTGTTGCCGGTGCTGTG
CCAGGACCATGGCCTGACCCCGGACCAAGTGGTGGCTATCGCCAGCAACAATGGCGGCAAGCAAGCGCTC
GAAACGGTGCAGCGGCTGTTGCCGGTGCTGTGCCAGGACCATGGCCTGACCCCGGACCAAGTGGTGGCTA
TCGAGACGTCTAGACCAGCCAGGACAGAAATGCCTCGACTTCGCTGCTACCCAAGGTTGCCGGGTGACGC
ACACCGTGGAAACGGATGAAGGCACGAACCCAGTGGACATAAGCCTGTTCGGTTCGTAAGCTGTAATGCA
AGTAGCGTATGCGCTCACGCAACTGGTCCAGAACCTTGACCGAACGCAGCGGTGGTAACGGCGCAGTGGC
GGTTTTCATGGCTTGTTATGACTGTTTTTTTGGGGTACAGTCTATGCCTCGGGCATCCAAGCAGCAAGCG
CGTTACGCCGTGGGTCGATGTTTGATGTTATGGAGCAGCAACGATGTTACGCAGCAGGGCAGTCGCCCTA
AAACAAAGTTAAACATTATGAGGGAAGCGGTGATCGCCGAAGTATCGACTCAACTATCAGAGGTAGTTGG
CGTCATCGAGCGCCATCTCGAACCGACGTTGCTGGCCGTACATTTGTACGGCTCCGCAGTGGATGGCGGC
CTGAAGCCACACAGTGATATTGATTTGCTGGTTACGGTGACCGTAAGGCTTGATGAAACAACGCGGCGAG
CTTTGATCAACGACCTTTTGGAAACTTCGGCTTCCCCTGGAGAGAGCGAGATTCTCCGCGCTGTAGAAGT
CACCATTGTTGTGCACGACGACATCATTCCGTGGCGTTATCCAGCTAAGCGCGAACTGCAATTTGGAGAA
TGGCAGCGCAATGACATTCTTGCAGGTATCTTCGAGCCAGCCACGATCGACATTGATCTGGCTATCTTGC
TGACAAAAGCAAGAGAACATAGCGTTGCCTTGGTAGGTCCAGCGGCGGAGGAACTCTTTGATCCGGTTCC
TGAACAGGATCTATTTGAGGCGCTAAATGAAACCTTAACGCTATGGAACTCGCCGCCCGACTGGGCTGGC
GATGAGCGAAATGTAGTGCTTACGTTGTCCCGCATTTGGTACAGCGCAGTAACCGGCAAAATCGCGCCGA
AGGATGTCGCTGCCGACTGGGCAATGGAGCGCCTGCCGGCCCAGTATCAGCCCGTCATACTTGAAGCTAG
ACAGGCTTATCTTGGACAAGAAGAAGATCGCTTGGCCTCGCGCGCAGATCAGTTGGAAGAATTTGTCCAC
TACGTGAAAGGCGAGATCACCAAGGTAGTCGGCAAATAACCCTCGAGCCACCCATGACCAAAATCCCTTA
ACGTGAGTTACGCGTCGTTCCACTGAGCGTCAGACCCCGTAGAAAAGATCAAAGGATCTTCTTGAGATCC
TTTTTTTCTGCGCGTAATCTGCTGCTTGCAAACAAAAAAACCACCGCTACCAGCGGTGGTTTGTTTGCCG
GATCAAGAGCTACCAACTCTTTTTCCGAAGGTAACTGGCTTCAGCAGAGCGCAGATACCAAATACTGTCC
TTCTAGTGTAGCCGTAGTTAGGCCACCACTTCAAGAACTCTGTAGCACCGCCTACATACCTCGCTCTGCT
AATCCTGTTACCAGTGGCTGCTGCCAGTGGCGATAAGTCGTGTCTTACCGGGTTGGACTCAAGACGATAG
TTACCGGATAAGGCGCAGCGGTCGGGCTGAACGGGGGGTTCGTGCACACAGCCCAGCTTGGAGCGAACGA
CCTACACCGAACTGAGATACCTACAGCGTGAGCATTGAGAAAGCGCCACGCTTCCCGAAGGGAGAAAGGC
GGACAGGTATCCGGTAAGCGGCAGGGTCGGAACAGGAGAGCGCACGAGGGAGCTTCCAGGGGGAAACGCC
TGGTATCTTTATAGTCCTGTCGGGTTTCGCCACCTCTGACTTGAGCGTCGATTTTTGTGATGCTCGTCAG
GGGGGCGGAGCCTATGGAAAAACGCCAGCAACGCGGCCTTTTTACGGTTCCTGGCCTTTTGCTGGCCTTT
TGCTCACATGTTCTTTCCTGCGTTATCCCCTGATTCTGTGGATAACCGTATTACCGCCTTTGAGTGAGCT
GATACCGCTCGCCGCAGCCGAACGACCGAGCGCAGCGAGTCAGTGAGCGAGGAAGCGGAAGAGCGCCCAA
TACGCAAACCGCCTCTCCCCGCGCGTTGGCCGATTCATTAATGCAGCTGGCACGACAGGTTTCCCGACTG
GAAAGCGGGCAGTGAGCGCAACGCAATTAATACGCGTACCGCTAGCCAGGAAGAGTTTGTAGAAACGCAA
AAAGGCCATCCGTCAGGATGGCCTTCTGCTTAGTTTGATGCCTGGCAGTTTATGGCGGGCGTCCTGCCCG
CCACCCTCCGGGCCGTTGCTTCACAACGTTCAAATCCGCTCCCGGCGGATTTGTCCTACTCAGGAGAGCG
TTCACCGACAAACAACAGATAAAACGAAAGGCCCAGTCTTCCGACTGAGCCTTTCGTTTTATTTGATGCC
TGGCAGTTCCCTACTCTCGCGTTAACGCTAGCATGG
