>Addgene plasmid #48574 | pFUSB4_TATG | addgene partial sequence | sequence record 71394 | pCR8_F1 5'-ttgatgcctggcagttccct-3'
TTGTAAAACGACGGCCAGTCTTAAGCGTCTCATGGCCTGACCCCGGACCAAGTGGTGGCTATCGCCAGCA
ACGGTGGCGGCAAGCAAGCGCTCGAAACGGTGCAGCGGCTGTTGCCGGTGCTGTGCCAGGACCATGGCCT
GACCCCGGACCAAGTGGTGGCTATCGCCAGCAACATTGGCGGCAAGCAAGCGCTCGAAACGGTGCAGCGG
CTGTTGCCGGTGCTGTGCCAGGACCATGGCCTGACCCCGGACCAAGTGGTGGCTATCGCCAGCAACGGTG
GCGGCAAGCAAGCGCTCGAAACGGTGCAGCGGCTGTTGCCGGTGCTGTGCCAGGACCATGGCCTGACCCC
GGACCAAGTGGTGGCTATCGCCAGCAACAATGGCGGCAAGCAAGCGCTCGAAACGGTGCAGCGGCTGTTG
CCGGTGCTGTGCCAGGACCATGGCCTGACCCCGGACCAAGTGGTGGCTATCGAGACGTCTAGACCAGCCA
GGACAGAAATGCCTCGACTTCGCTGCTACCCAAGGTTGCCGGGTGACGCACACCGTGGAAACGGATGAAG
GCACGAACCCAGTGGACATAAGCCTGTTCGGTTCGTAAGCTGTAATGCAAGTAGCGTATGCGCTCACGCA
ACTGGTCCAGAACCTTGACCGAACGCAGCGGTGGTAACGGCGCAGTGGCGGTTTTCATGGCTTGTTATGA
CTGTTTTTTTGGGGTACAGTCTATGCCTCGGGCATCCAAGCAGCAAGCGCGTTACGCCGTGGGTCGATGT
TTGATGTTATGGAGCAGCAACGATGTTACGCAGCAGGGCAGTCGCCCTAAAACAAAGTTAAACATTATGA
